LOCUS       Exported 10934 bp ds-DNA circular SYN 12-MAY-2021
DEFINITION  Vector for reporter assay of one zebrafish super-enhancer region.
ACCESSION   .
VERSION     .
KEYWORDS    E1b-GFP-Tol2-Gateway dre SE-zic2a P
SOURCE      synthetic DNA construct
  ORGANISM  synthetic DNA construct
REFERENCE   1 (bases 1 to 10934)
  AUTHORS   Perez-Rico YA, Boeva V, Mallory AC, Bitetti A, Majello S, Barillot
            E, Shkumatava A
  TITLE     Comparative analyses of super-enhancers reveal conserved elements in
            vertebrate genomes.
  JOURNAL   Genome Res. 2017 Feb;27(2):259-268. doi: 10.1101/gr.203679.115. Epub
            2016 Dec 13.
  PUBMED    27965291
REFERENCE   2 (bases 1 to 10934)
  AUTHORS   .
  TITLE     Direct Submission
  JOURNAL   Exported May 12, 2021 from SnapGene Server 1.1.58
            http://www.snapgene.com
FEATURES             Location/Qualifiers
     source          1..10934
                     /organism="synthetic DNA construct"
                     /mol_type="other DNA"
     protein_bind    1..125
                     /gene="mutant version of attR"
                     /label=attR1
                     /bound_moiety="LR Clonase(TM)"
                     /note="recombination site for the Gateway(R) LR reaction"
     promoter        150..180
                     /label=lac UV5 promoter
                     /note="E. coli lac promoter with an ""up"" mutation"
     CDS             234..893
                     /codon_start=1
                     /gene="cat"
                     /product="chloramphenicol acetyltransferase"
                     /label=CmR
                     /note="confers resistance to chloramphenicol"
                     /translation="MEKKITGYTTVDISQWHRKEHFEAFQSVAQCTYNQTVQLDITAFL
                     KTVKKNKHKFYPAFIHILARLMNAHPEFRMAMKDGELVIWDSVHPCYTVFHEQTETFSS
                     LWSEYHDDFRQFLHIYSQDVACYGENLAYFPKGFIENMFFVSANPWVSFTSFDLNVANM
                     DNFFAPVFTMGKYYTQGDKVLMPLAIQVHHAVCDGFHVGRMLNELQQYCDEWQGGA"
     primer_bind     complement(300..319)
                     /label=CAT-R
                     /note="Chloramphenicol resistance gene, reverse primer"
     CDS             1235..1540
                     /codon_start=1
                     /gene="ccdB"
                     /product="CcdB, a bacterial toxin that poisons DNA gyrase"
                     /label=ccdB
                     /note="Plasmids containing the ccdB gene cannot be
                     propagated in standard E. coli strains."
                     /translation="MQFKVYTYKRESRYRLFVDVQSDIIDTPGRRMVIPLASARLLSDK
                     VSRELYPVVHIGDESWRMMTTDMASVPVSVIGEEVADLSHRENDIKNAINLMFWGI"
     primer_bind     1419..1438
                     /label=ccdB-fwd
                     /note="ccdB gene, forward primer"
     protein_bind    complement(1581..1705)
                     /gene="mutant version of attR"
                     /label=attR2
                     /bound_moiety="LR Clonase(TM)"
                     /note="recombination site for the Gateway(R) LR reaction"
     intron          3426..3998
                     /label=-beta-globin intron
                     /note="intron from rabbit beta-globin gene"
     regulatory      4072..4081
                     /regulatory_class="other"
                     /note="vertebrate consensus sequence for strong initiation
                     of translation (Kozak, 1987)"
     CDS             4078..4797
                     /codon_start=1
                     /product="the original enhanced GFP (Yang et al., 1996)"
                     /label=EGFP
                     /note="mammalian codon-optimized"
                     /translation="MVSKGEELFTGVVPILVELDGDVNGHKFSVSGEGEGDATYGKLTL
                     KFICTTGKLPVPWPTLVTTLTYGVQCFSRYPDHMKQHDFFKSAMPEGYVQERTIFFKDD
                     GNYKTRAEVKFEGDTLVNRIELKGIDFKEDGNILGHKLEYNYNSHNVYIMADKQKNGIK
                     VNFKIRHNIEDGSVQLADHYQQNTPIGDGPVLLPDNHYLSTQSALSKDPNEKRDHMVLL
                     EFVTAAGITLGMDELYK"
     CDS             4078..4794
                     /codon_start=1
                     /product="enhanced GFP"
                     /label=EGFP
                     /translation="MVSKGEELFTGVVPILVELDGDVNGHKFSVSGEGEGDATYGKLTL
                     KFICTTGKLPVPWPTLVTTLTYGVQCFSRYPDHMKQHDFFKSAMPEGYVQERTIFFKDD
                     GNYKTRAEVKFEGDTLVNRIELKGIDFKEDGNILGHKLEYNYNSHNVYIMADKQKNGIK
                     VNFKIRHNIEDGSVQLADHYQQNTPIGDGPVLLPDNHYLSTQSALSKDPNEKRDHMVLL
                     EFVTAAGITLGMDELYK"
     primer_bind     complement(4123..4144)
                     /label=EGFP-N
                     /note="EGFP, reverse primer"
     primer_bind     complement(4384..4403)
                     /label=EXFP-R
                     /note="For distinguishing EGFP variants, reverse primer"
     primer_bind     4731..4752
                     /label=EGFP-C
                     /note="EGFP, forward primer"
     polyA_signal    4842..4976
                     /label=SV40 poly(A) signal
                     /note="SV40 polyadenylation signal"
     primer_bind     complement(4866..4885)
                     /label=EBV-rev
                     /note="SV40 polyA terminator, reverse primer"
     primer_bind     4920..4939
                     /label=SV40pA-R
                     /note="SV40 polyA, reverse primer"
     primer_bind     complement(5646..5662)
                     /label=SK primer
                     /note="common sequencing primer, one of multiple similar
                     variants"
     primer_bind     complement(5646..5662)
                     /label=pBluescriptSK
                     /note="For pBluescript vector"
     primer_bind     complement(5699..5719)
                     /label=T3
                     /note="T3 promoter, forward primer"
     promoter        complement(5699..5717)
                     /label=T3 promoter
                     /note="promoter for bacteriophage T3 RNA polymerase"
     primer_bind     complement(5738..5754)
                     /label=M13 rev
                     /note="common sequencing primer, one of multiple similar
                     variants"
     primer_bind     complement(5738..5754)
                     /label=M13 Reverse
                     /note="In lacZ gene. Also called M13-rev"
     primer_bind     complement(5751..5773)
                     /label=M13/pUC Reverse
                     /note="In lacZ gene"
     protein_bind    5762..5778
                     /label=lac operator
                     /bound_moiety="lac repressor encoded by lacI"
                     /note="The lac repressor binds to the lac operator to
                     inhibit transcription in E. coli. This inhibition can be
                     relieved by adding lactose or
                     isopropyl-beta-D-thiogalactopyranoside (IPTG)."
     promoter        complement(5786..5816)
                     /label=lac promoter
                     /note="promoter for the E. coli lac operon"
     protein_bind    5831..5852
                     /label=CAP binding site
                     /bound_moiety="E. coli catabolite activator protein"
                     /note="CAP binding activates transcription in the presence
                     of cAMP."
     primer_bind     complement(5969..5986)
                     /label=L4440
                     /note="L4440 vector, forward primer"
     rep_origin      complement(6140..6728)
                     /direction=LEFT
                     /label=ori
                     /note="high-copy-number ColE1/pMB1/pBR322/pUC origin of
                     replication"
     primer_bind     complement(6220..6239)
                     /label=pBR322ori-F
                     /note="pBR322 origin, forward primer"
     CDS             complement(6899..7759)
                     /codon_start=1
                     /gene="bla"
                     /product="beta-lactamase"
                     /label=AmpR
                     /note="confers resistance to ampicillin, carbenicillin, and
                     related antibiotics"
                     /translation="MSIQHFRVALIPFFAAFCLPVFAHPETLVKVKDAEDQLGARVGYI
                     ELDLNSGKILESFRPEERFPMMSTFKVLLCGAVLSRIDAGQEQLGRRIHYSQNDLVEYS
                     PVTEKHLTDGMTVRELCSAAITMSDNTAANLLLTTIGGPKELTAFLHNMGDHVTRLDRW
                     EPELNEAIPNDERDTTMPVAMATTLRKLLTGELLTLASRQQLIDWMEADKVAGPLLRSA
                     LPAGWFIADKSGAGERGSRGIIAALGPDGKPSRIVVIYTTGSQATMDERNRQIAEIGAS
                     LIKHW"
     primer_bind     7522..7541
                     /label=Amp-R
                     /note="Ampicillin resistance gene, reverse primer"
     promoter        complement(7760..7864)
                     /gene="bla"
                     /label=AmpR promoter
     rep_origin      complement(7890..8345)
                     /direction=LEFT
                     /label=f1 ori
                     /note="f1 bacteriophage origin of replication; arrow
                     indicates direction of (+) strand synthesis"
     primer_bind     complement(8027..8048)
                     /label=F1ori-F
                     /note="F1 origin, forward primer"
     primer_bind     8239..8258
                     /label=F1ori-R
                     /note="F1 origin, reverse primer"
     primer_bind     8472..8494
                     /label=M13/pUC Forward
                     /note="In lacZ gene"
     primer_bind     8486..8503
                     /label=M13 Forward
                     /note="In lacZ gene. Also called M13-F20 or M13 (-21)
                     Forward"
     primer_bind     8487..8503
                     /label=M13 fwd
                     /note="common sequencing primer, one of multiple similar
                     variants"
     primer_bind     8513..8532
                     /label=T7
                     /note="T7 promoter, forward primer"
     promoter        8513..8531
                     /label=T7 promoter
                     /note="promoter for bacteriophage T7 RNA polymerase"
ORIGIN
        1 acaagtttgt acaaaaaagc tgaacgagaa acgtaaaatg atataaatat caatatatta
       61 aattagattt tgcataaaaa acagactaca taatactgta aaacacaaca tatccagtca
      121 ctatggcggc cgcattaggc accccaggct ttacacttta tgcttccggc tcgtataatg
      181 tgtggatttt gagttaggat ccgtcgagat tttcaggagc taaggaagct aaaatggaga
      241 aaaaaatcac tggatatacc accgttgata tatcccaatg gcatcgtaaa gaacattttg
      301 aggcatttca gtcagttgct caatgtacct ataaccagac cgttcagctg gatattacgg
      361 cctttttaaa gaccgtaaag aaaaataagc acaagtttta tccggccttt attcacattc
      421 ttgcccgcct gatgaatgct catccggaat tccgtatggc aatgaaagac ggtgagctgg
      481 tgatatggga tagtgttcac ccttgttaca ccgttttcca tgagcaaact gaaacgtttt
      541 catcgctctg gagtgaatac cacgacgatt tccggcagtt tctacacata tattcgcaag
      601 atgtggcgtg ttacggtgaa aacctggcct atttccctaa agggtttatt gagaatatgt
      661 ttttcgtctc agccaatccc tgggtgagtt tcaccagttt tgatttaaac gtggccaata
      721 tggacaactt cttcgccccc gttttcacca tgggcaaata ttatacgcaa ggcgacaagg
      781 tgctgatgcc gctggcgatt caggttcatc atgccgtttg tgatggcttc catgtcggca
      841 gaatgcttaa tgaattacaa cagtactgcg atgagtggca gggcggggcg taaacgcgtg
      901 gatccggctt actaaaagcc agataacagt atgcgtattt gcgcgctgat ttttgcggta
      961 taagaatata tactgatatg tatacccgaa gtatgtcaaa aagaggtatg ctatgaagca
     1021 gcgtattaca gtgacagttg acagcgacag ctatcagttg ctcaaggcat atatgatgtc
     1081 aatatctccg gtctggtaag cacaaccatg cagaatgaag cccgtcgtct gcgtgccgaa
     1141 cgctggaaag cggaaaatca ggaagggatg gctgaggtcg cccggtttat tgaaatgaac
     1201 ggctcttttg ctgacgagaa caggggctgg tgaaatgcag tttaaggttt acacctataa
     1261 aagagagagc cgttatcgtc tgtttgtgga tgtacagagt gatattattg acacgcccgg
     1321 gcgacggatg gtgatccccc tggccagtgc acgtctgctg tcagataaag tctcccgtga
     1381 actttacccg gtggtgcata tcggggatga aagctggcgc atgatgacca ccgatatggc
     1441 cagtgtgccg gtctccgtta tcggggaaga agtggctgat ctcagccacc gcgaaaatga
     1501 catcaaaaac gccattaacc tgatgttctg gggaatataa atgtcaggct cccttataca
     1561 cagccagtct gcaggtcgac catagtgact ggatatgttg tgttttacag tattatgtag
     1621 tctgtttttt atgcaaaatc taatttaata tattgatatt tatatcattt tacgtttctc
     1681 gttcagcttt cttgtacaaa gtggtgatat caagatctca ccgctggtct tgacatgtta
     1741 aaaaggccat tttcatcttt tgtcccgaga aaagcaggag gaaaggactc tctgtagctg
     1801 taaataactg taaacatcca ggtaatagag gctcttttgt gtttcttggc catggttgtt
     1861 accttgttat ctctagcttt tatgttaata atcagacact caccatcttt gccaactgcg
     1921 tgggttacct ttttgtatgc gcaatcgcta ttttgtcgag cttgttgaaa agggggtgaa
     1981 tctctccccc caaaaaaggg agggctatct ttgccctgtt acctgagggg attttacccc
     2041 accctgccca attttcacct acctctgttt actcacagtc ctcactgtat gtcacaacat
     2101 ttacatgtct ttccttttgc ttcaatttgt atgtgttaga tagaaaaaaa attgagcaat
     2161 ggaaaaaaat ccctaataga agagcagtcc cctgcaactg tgaaaacccc tccgctggtc
     2221 agccaatggc cattcacggg agaacaaaca aaaatcaaat gggagctatg cttttagctt
     2281 ttaattccag ccccaaaagt ttccagctgc ttccgtaatt attacctttt aaagagtagg
     2341 aaaatggcgg gttaattcac atggtggctt tctctatctt tttgtctttt tctcccttac
     2401 tccctgcctc attctctctt tcctcctctc tccaccccaa aaccacaaca ggtaagctct
     2461 actgttaaac gagggccttt tttagttgta atttggtttg aaaaccctct ggcttgccca
     2521 gattattctt agtcgtttct ctgtttcctg tcggtatgaa ggaggtgcac cttgtgctca
     2581 gggagaggaa caatacagcc ttgtcccagg ttcctctgac cccctgcgct gcctgtcagt
     2641 ctgtgattgt catgcaaggc cctctctaga aacaaaaggc ctagatgggc tttgtggccc
     2701 accaggaccc cagcattgtt attgggatcc ctgtgagtat ttgctcttga gtctgtttct
     2761 caacctgaaa gaccttgatg ctgatggttt tgttaatcta agatgtaacg tttaaggtta
     2821 tcttgtttta gttgtggggt tgatttacgt caacatcgtt ataagccata caaaaagtaa
     2881 gtcattttaa tatatttagc atgtgattca ggtggatagt atgtatctgc attgccttgt
     2941 tactgttact gtagccactg catatcagtg tgaattaaag gtttggggtc agtacatgta
     3001 catgaggaga cgtagccctg cgctattgtt aaagctcggg tgatggatgg ctgtggtcgc
     3061 ccatgatccc agcccctgct ggataggcta tggaaaaact cagcttcata ttgtccttgt
     3121 tctgtgtgac aatgggccac ttgtgggtct gacactcatc acctgttagt cggcctcatt
     3181 cgtatgaaaa taccacgctg ccttggttcc agcactgtag gtgctttccc tccagccttg
     3241 tatgtttgtt tagacaatag tgcccatcac aaagtgacac ttgtaattga gagcttttca
     3301 tatcaagctg aggtggatgt gtttcagatc tctcgactct agagggtata taatggatcc
     3361 catcgcgtct cagcctcact ttgagctcct ccacacgaat ttcgaccgat cctgagaact
     3421 tcagggtgag tttggggacc cttgattgtt ctttcttttt cgctattgta aaattcatgt
     3481 tatatggagg gggcaaagtt ttcagggtgt tgtttagaat gggaagatgt cccttgtatc
     3541 accatggacc ctcatgataa ttttgtttct ttcactttct actctgttga caaccattgt
     3601 ctcctcttat tttcttttca ttttctgtaa ctttttcgtt aaactttagc ttgcatttgt
     3661 aacgaatttt taaattcact tttgtttatt tgtcagattg taagtacttt ctctaatcac
     3721 ttttttttca aggcaatcag ggtatattat attgtacttc agcacagttt tagagaacaa
     3781 ttgttataat taaatgataa ggtagaatat ttctgcatat aaattctggc tggcgtggaa
     3841 atattcttat tggtagaaac aactacaccc tggtcatcat cctgcctttc tctttatggt
     3901 tacaatgata tacactgttt gagatgagga taaaatactc tgagtccaaa ccgggcccct
     3961 ctgctaacca tgttcatgcc ttcttctctt tcctacagct cctgggcaac gtgctggttg
     4021 ttgtgctgtc tcatcatttt ggcaaagaat tcctcgacgg atccaccggt cgccaccatg
     4081 gtgagcaagg gcgaggagct gttcaccggg gtggtgccca tcctggtcga gctggacggc
     4141 gacgtaaacg gccacaagtt cagcgtgtcc ggcgagggcg agggcgatgc cacctacggc
     4201 aagctgaccc tgaagttcat ctgcaccacc ggcaagctgc ccgtgccctg gcccaccctc
     4261 gtgaccaccc tgacctacgg cgtgcagtgc ttcagccgct accccgacca catgaagcag
     4321 cacgacttct tcaagtccgc catgcccgaa ggctacgtcc aggagcgcac catcttcttc
     4381 aaggacgacg gcaactacaa gacccgcgcc gaggtgaagt tcgagggcga caccctggtg
     4441 aaccgcatcg agctgaaggg catcgacttc aaggaggacg gcaacatcct ggggcacaag
     4501 ctggagtaca actacaacag ccacaacgtc tatatcatgg ccgacaagca gaagaacggc
     4561 atcaaggtga acttcaagat ccgccacaac atcgaggacg gcagcgtgca gctcgccgac
     4621 cactaccagc agaacacccc catcggcgac ggccccgtgc tgctgcccga caaccactac
     4681 ctgagcaccc agtccgccct gagcaaagac cccaacgaga agcgcgatca catggtcctg
     4741 ctggagttcg tgaccgccgc cgggatcact ctcggcatgg acgagctgta caagtaaagc
     4801 ggccgccacc gcggtggagc tcgaattaat tcatcgatga tgatccagac atgataagat
     4861 acattgatga gtttggacaa accacaacta gaatgcagtg aaaaaaatgc tttatttgtg
     4921 aaatttgtga tgctattgct ttatttgtaa ccattataag ctgcaataaa caagttaaca
     4981 acaacaattg cattcatttt atgtttcagg ttcaggggga ggtgtgggag gttttttaaa
     5041 gcaagtaaaa cctctacaaa tgtggtatgg ctgattatga tcctctagat cagatccgaa
     5101 gatacggcca cgggtgctct tgatcctgtg gctgattttg gactgtgctg ctcgcagctg
     5161 ctgatgaatc acatacttcc tccattttct tccactgatt gactgttata atttccctaa
     5221 tttccaggtc aaggtgctgt gcattgtggt aatagatgtg acatgacgtc acttccaaag
     5281 gaccaatgaa catgtctgac caatttcata taatgtgaaa acgattttca taggcagaat
     5341 aaataacatt taaattaaac tgggcatcag cgcaattcaa ttggtttggt aatagcaagg
     5401 gaaaatagaa tgaagtgatc tccaaaaaat aagtactttt tgactgtaaa taaaattgta
     5461 aggagtaaaa agtacttttt tttctaaaaa aatgtaatta agtaaaagta aaagtattga
     5521 tttttaattg tactcaagta aagtaaaaat ccccaaaaat aatacttaag tacagtaatc
     5581 aagtaaaatt actcaagtac tttacacctc tggttcttga ccccctacct tcagcaagcc
     5641 cagcagatcc actagttcta gagcggccgc caccgcggtg gagctccagc ttttgttccc
     5701 tttagtgagg gttaattgcg cgcttggcgt aatcatggtc atagctgttt cctgtgtgaa
     5761 attgttatcc gctcacaatt ccacacaaca tacgagccgg aagcataaag tgtaaagcct
     5821 ggggtgccta atgagtgagc taactcacat taattgcgtt gcgctcactg cccgctttcc
     5881 agtcgggaaa cctgtcgtgc cagctgcatt aatgaatcgg ccaacgcgcg gggagaggcg
     5941 gtttgcgtat tgggcgctct tccgcttcct cgctcactga ctcgctgcgc tcggtcgttc
     6001 ggctgcggcg agcggtatca gctcactcaa aggcggtaat acggttatcc acagaatcag
     6061 gggataacgc aggaaagaac atgtgagcaa aaggccagca aaaggccagg aaccgtaaaa
     6121 aggccgcgtt gctggcgttt ttccataggc tccgcccccc tgacgagcat cacaaaaatc
     6181 gacgctcaag tcagaggtgg cgaaacccga caggactata aagataccag gcgtttcccc
     6241 ctggaagctc cctcgtgcgc tctcctgttc cgaccctgcc gcttaccgga tacctgtccg
     6301 cctttctccc ttcgggaagc gtggcgcttt ctcatagctc acgctgtagg tatctcagtt
     6361 cggtgtaggt cgttcgctcc aagctgggct gtgtgcacga accccccgtt cagcccgacc
     6421 gctgcgcctt atccggtaac tatcgtcttg agtccaaccc ggtaagacac gacttatcgc
     6481 cactggcagc agccactggt aacaggatta gcagagcgag gtatgtaggc ggtgctacag
     6541 agttcttgaa gtggtggcct aactacggct acactagaag aacagtattt ggtatctgcg
     6601 ctctgctgaa gccagttacc ttcggaaaaa gagttggtag ctcttgatcc ggcaaacaaa
     6661 ccaccgctgg tagcggtggt ttttttgttt gcaagcagca gattacgcgc agaaaaaaag
     6721 gatctcaaga agatcctttg atcttttcta cggggtctga cgctcagtgg aacgaaaact
     6781 cacgttaagg gattttggtc atgagattat caaaaaggat cttcacctag atccttttaa
     6841 attaaaaatg aagttttaaa tcaatctaaa gtatatatga gtaaacttgg tctgacagtt
     6901 accaatgctt aatcagtgag gcacctatct cagcgatctg tctatttcgt tcatccatag
     6961 ttgcctgact ccccgtcgtg tagataacta cgatacggga gggcttacca tctggcccca
     7021 gtgctgcaat gataccgcga gacccacgct caccggctcc agatttatca gcaataaacc
     7081 agccagccgg aagggccgag cgcagaagtg gtcctgcaac tttatccgcc tccatccagt
     7141 ctattaattg ttgccgggaa gctagagtaa gtagttcgcc agttaatagt ttgcgcaacg
     7201 ttgttgccat tgctacaggc atcgtggtgt cacgctcgtc gtttggtatg gcttcattca
     7261 gctccggttc ccaacgatca aggcgagtta catgatcccc catgttgtgc aaaaaagcgg
     7321 ttagctcctt cggtcctccg atcgttgtca gaagtaagtt ggccgcagtg ttatcactca
     7381 tggttatggc agcactgcat aattctctta ctgtcatgcc atccgtaaga tgcttttctg
     7441 tgactggtga gtactcaacc aagtcattct gagaatagtg tatgcggcga ccgagttgct
     7501 cttgcccggc gtcaatacgg gataataccg cgccacatag cagaacttta aaagtgctca
     7561 tcattggaaa acgttcttcg gggcgaaaac tctcaaggat cttaccgctg ttgagatcca
     7621 gttcgatgta acccactcgt gcacccaact gatcttcagc atcttttact ttcaccagcg
     7681 tttctgggtg agcaaaaaca ggaaggcaaa atgccgcaaa aaagggaata agggcgacac
     7741 ggaaatgttg aatactcata ctcttccttt ttcaatatta ttgaagcatt tatcagggtt
     7801 attgtctcat gagcggatac atatttgaat gtatttagaa aaataaacaa ataggggttc
     7861 cgcgcacatt tccccgaaaa gtgccaccta aattgtaagc gttaatattt tgttaaaatt
     7921 cgcgttaaat ttttgttaaa tcagctcatt ttttaaccaa taggccgaaa tcggcaaaat
     7981 cccttataaa tcaaaagaat agaccgagat agggttgagt gttgttccag tttggaacaa
     8041 gagtccacta ttaaagaacg tggactccaa cgtcaaaggn nnnnnnnnnn nnnnnnnnnn
     8101 nnnnnnnnnn nnnnnnnnnn nnnnnnnntn nnnnnnnnnn nnnnnnnnnn nnnnnnnnnn
     8161 nnnnnnnnnn nnnnnnnnnn nnnnnnnnnn nnnnnnnnnn nnnnnnnnnn nnnnnnnnnn
     8221 gnnnnnnnnn nnnnnnnnnn nnnnnnnnnn nnnnnnnnnn nnnnnnnnnn nnnnnnnnnn
     8281 nnnnnnnnnn nnnnnnnnnn nnnnnnnnnn nnnnnnnnnn nnnnnnnnnn nnnnnnnnnn
     8341 nnnnncccat tcgccattca ggctgcgcaa ctgttgggaa gggcgatcgg tgcgggcctc
     8401 ttcgctatta cgccagctgg cgaaaggggg atgtgctgca aggcgattaa gttgggtaac
     8461 gccagggttt tcccagtcac gacgttgtaa aacgacggcc agtgagcgcg cgtaatacga
     8521 ctcactatag ggcgaattgg gtaccaaata gtaggaatta cccacctgta caagtgctga
     8581 aaacttggat gaataagccc gtttgccatt ttctactgct attttaaatc ttttctgtat
     8641 ttgtctgcat ttgtctttac ccttgaataa atgttttagt tgtttttttt caattatgac
     8701 tgtgtttaac agacattatt acaataatat gtaatagtag tacacactat tattatgtaa
     8761 tagtacttgt tgactgtatt tgagaactgg accgagtgag tgttacgtca cccattcaaa
     8821 atgacttact tctggctcca acaaaatgaa gttaattcag ttgccatttt tcactgtatg
     8881 gacatcgccg tgttggagct agacgttgcc aataagcaag aaagagccga gatgcgtcga
     8941 gtctgagtca ccgttcctat ggcaacccct ctaaccaatc agaagtaagc ttgttggaag
     9001 tccacagcct accacttgaa agcgggctgc acaaaatctg tcaaacgttt tgaacgttgg
     9061 atgtgagagc acatactttt attaaggcat ctggttggtc agtttataat atcaacaact
     9121 tgggctacag aaaagaaaag ttattacaga aattatgatt aacaagtaca tgttaaataa
     9181 agattttaat atgaatgcca ccactggagc attcatgcca tttggagctt cttcctgttt
     9241 ggatcactag aaggaggagg tcactcatta cagttctcat atacagtcgt tggttggttg
     9301 gttggttggt agattgattg attgattgat tgattgattg attgattgat tgattgattg
     9361 attgattgat tgattgattg attgattggt agtcaaaata agaaataatt tccacagatt
     9421 cattacagaa atgattaaat gcatacataa aaaactgggg ggggggggga tacaacaaca
     9481 cacttaagtc acatttgcct acgtaaagaa aagtaaagaa aatcaatagc tatattttac
     9541 atctcctttt tttgctgtct tttaattagc cttgttttgc tgttatcttg attgaaactg
     9601 taacttcttc acctgcttct tttctttgta ggttttgcca gcccagaaac aggcatggct
     9661 gtgcaaggcc agagcaccat gcacaatgcg ctgcatgtct tcatgaacgg ctcaatgtcc
     9721 tcagtccagg gctcagccaa cgaccccatc ttcctccttc accatgcttt cattgacagg
     9781 taacaaacac gtcatgacat tagactgcac agtttttgac aaagttcata caatctgttg
     9841 tttatagctg ctacaattag tgaagtttgt gaatgtactt ggatgagcag cgaaagatca
     9901 attgagatca attgttagag tttggttgcc ctgcagagca aagaacaaaa aataatctgg
     9961 tggctttact gcgtgaggtt attattggtg gaatagaaac acaaaacata attgcattta
    10021 tttgtttaat tttttatctt atcttaactt tcatcttgca tatttgtttc ttacatcatt
    10081 tctagcatct ttgagcgctg gctaagaact catcagcctc cccggtccat ctacccacgt
    10141 accaatgcac caattggcca caatgacggc tactacatgg tgccattcct tcctctttat
    10201 aggaatggag actacctcct gtccaacaat gctcttggat acgagtacgc ctacctgttg
    10261 gacccaggtc attgcacaac accagaaatg ccctctgatc tgcaaaagac gtgaatatct
    10321 gttcagacac ccatatccac tctgttccac acaggtcaga ggtttgtcca ggagttcttg
    10381 acagaggtgt aaaaagtact caaaaatttt actcaagtga aagtacaagt acttagggaa
    10441 aattttactc aattaaaagt aaaagtatct ggctagaatc ttacttgagt aaaagtaaaa
    10501 aagtactcca ttaaaattgt acttgagtat taaggaagta aaagtaaaag caagaaagaa
    10561 aactagagat tcttgtttaa gcttttaatc tcaaaaaaca ttaaatgaaa tgcatacaag
    10621 gttttatcct gctttagaac tgtttgtatt taattatcaa actataagac agacaatcta
    10681 atgccagtac acgctactca aagttgtaaa acctcagatt taacttcagt agaagctgat
    10741 tctcaaaatt gttagtgtca agcctagctc ttttggggct gaaaagcaat cctgcagtgc
    10801 tgaaaagcct ctcacaggca gccgatgcgg gaagaggtgt attagtcttg atagagaggc
    10861 tgcaaatagc aggaaacgtg agcagagact ccctggtgtc tgaaacacag gccagatggg
    10921 ccctcgagga tatc
//
