[The description below was written by a language model from this plasmid's Addgene catalogue record and the feature table of its GenBank file.]
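Description:
E1b-GFP-Tol2-Gateway dre SE-zic2a P is a zebrafish enhancer-reporter plasmid of about 10.9 kb, built on the E1b-GFP-Tol2-Gateway backbone. It was made by inserting a 1,609 bp fragment of the super-enhancer region associated with the zebrafish zic2a gene by Gibson assembly. The plasmid body is pBluescript-like. It has a high-copy ColE1/pUC origin, an f1 origin, an ampicillin resistance gene, and flanking T3/T7 promoters and lac elements.

Because the insert went in by Gibson cloning rather than LR recombination, the Gateway destination cassette is still intact: attR1 and attR2 flank a chloramphenicol acetyltransferase gene and the ccdB gyrase toxin. This explains the dual chloramphenicol and ampicillin selection and the need to propagate the plasmid in a ccdB-tolerant strain.

The reporter unit consists of a rabbit beta-globin intron, a Kozak consensus, EGFP and an SV40 polyadenylation signal. The backbone name indicates that EGFP is driven by the adenoviral E1b minimal promoter and that the cassette sits between Tol2 transposon arms. None of these elements is annotated in the feature table, nor is the zic2a fragment, which presumably lies in the unannotated stretch between attR2 and the intron. A minimal promoter gives little expression on its own, so GFP output depends on the regulatory activity of the adjacent test sequence. Tol2 arms allow transposase-mediated integration into the genome.

The stated purpose is a reporter assay for one zebrafish super-enhancer region, as part of a comparative study of conserved super-enhancer elements in vertebrates. The meaning of the "P" suffix is not stated in the record.
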