Addgene plasmid #89385: E1b-GFP-Tol2-Gateway dre SE-zic2a P
Purpose: Vector for reporter assay of one zebrafish super-enhancer region
Depositing lab: Alena Shkumatava. Depositing organization: Institut Curie. Publication: Comparative analyses of super-enhancers reveal conserved elements in vertebrate genomes. Perez-Rico YA, Boeva V, Mallory AC, Bitetti A, Majello S, Barillot E, Shkumatava A. Genome Res. 2017 Feb;27(2):259-268. doi: 10.1101/gr.203679.115. Epub 2016 Dec 13. PubMed 27965291.
Backbone
  Vector backbone: E1b-GFP-Tol2-Gateway
  Backbone manufacturer: Nadav Ahituv lab
  Total vector size (bp): 10930
  Modifications to backbone: Insertion of super-enhancer region
Growth in bacteria
  Bacterial resistance: Chloramphenicol and Ampicillin, 25 & 100 μg/mL
  Growth temperature: 37°C
  Growth strain: ccdB Survival
  Copy number: High Copy
Gene/Insert
  Gene/Insert name: zic2a (alt name: super-enhancer zic2a)
  Species: D. rerio (zebrafish)
  Insert size (bp): 1609
  Entrez Gene: zic2a (a.k.a. cb851, fb26a03, wu:fb26a03, zic2, zic2.1)
  Cloning method: Gibson Cloning
  Sequencing primers: 5′ CTCACCGCTGGTCTTGAC; 3′ GAAACACATCCACCTCAGC
Terms and licenses: Academic/Nonprofit Terms; Industry Terms: Not Available to Industry
How to cite: E1b-GFP-Tol2-Gateway dre SE-zic2a P was a gift from Alena Shkumatava (Addgene plasmid # 89385 ; http://n2t.net/addgene:89385 ; RRID:Addgene_89385)
