>Addgene plasmid #89385 | E1b-GFP-Tol2-Gateway dre SE-zic2a P | depositor partial sequence | sequence record 173151 | Super-enhancer region
CTCACCGCTGGTCTTGACATGTTAAAAAGGCCATTTTCATCTTTTGTCCCGAGAAAAGCAGGAGGAAAGG
ACTCTCTGTAGCTGTAAATAACTGTAAACATCCAGGTAATAGAGGCTCTTTTGTGTTTCTTGGCCATGGT
TGTTACCTTGTTATCTCTAGCTTTTATGTTAATAATCAGACACTCACCATCTTTGCCAACTGCGTGGGTT
ACCTTTTTGTATGCGCAATCGCTATTTTGTCGAGCTTGTTGAAAAGGGGGTGAATCTCTCCCCCCAAAAA
AGGGAGGGCTATCTTTGCCCTGTTACCTGAGGGGATTTTACCCCACCCTGCCCAATTTTCACCTACCTCT
GTTTACTCACAGTCCTCACTGTATGTCACAACATTTACATGTCTTTCCTTTTGCTTCAATTTGTATGTGT
TAGATAGAAAAAAAATTGAGCAATGGAAAAAAATCCCTAATAGAAGAGCAGTCCCCTGCAACTGTGAAAA
CCCCTCCGCTGGTCAGCCAATGGCCATTCACGGGAGAACAAACAAAAATCAAATGGGAGCTATGCTTTTA
GCTTTTAATTCCAGCCCCAAAAGTTTCCAGCTGCTTCCGTAATTATTACCTTTTAAAGAGTAGGAAAATG
GCGGGTTAATTCACATGGTGGCTTTCTCTATCTTTTTGTCTTTTTCTCCCTTACTCCCTGCCTCATTCTC
TCTTTCCTCCTCTCTCCACCCCAAAACCACAACAGGTAAGCTCTACTGTTAAACGAGGGCCTTTTTTAGT
TGTAATTTGGTTTGAAAACCCTCTGGCTTGCCCAGATTATTCTTAGTCGTTTCTCTGTTTCCTGTCGGTA
TGAAGGAGGTGCACCTTGTGCTCAGGGAGAGGAACAATACAGCCTTGTCCCAGGTTCCTCTGACCCCCTG
CGCTGCCTGTCAGTCTGTGATTGTCATGCAAGGCCCTCTCTAGAAACAAAAGGCCTAGATGGGCTTTGTG
GCCCACCAGGACCCCAGCATTGTTATTGGGATCCCTGTGAGTATTTGCTCTTGAGTCTGTTTCTCAACCT
GAAAGACCTTGATGCTGATGGTTTTGTTAATCTAAGATGTAACGTTTAAGGTTATCTTGTTTTAGTTGTG
GGGTTGATTTACGTCAACATCGTTATAAGCCATACAAAAAGTAAGTCATTTTAATATATTTAGCATGTGA
TTCAGGTGGATAGTATGTATCTGCATTGCCTTGTTACTGTTACTGTAGCCACTGCATATCAGTGTGAATT
AAAGGTTTGGGGTCAGTACATGTACATGAGGAGACGTAGCCCTGCGCTATTGTTAAAGCTCGGGTGATGG
ATGGCTGTGGTCGCCCATGATCCCAGCCCCTGCTGGATAGGCTATGGAAAAACTCAGCTTCATATTGTCC
TTGTTCTGTGTGACAATGGGCCACTTGTGGGTCTGACACTCATCACCTGTTAGTCGGCCTCATTCGTATG
AAAATACCACGCTGCCTTGGTTCCAGCACTGTAGGTGCTTTCCCTCCAGCCTTGTATGTTTGTTTAGACA
ATAGTGCCCATCACAAAGTGACACTTGTAATTGAGAGCTTTTCATATCAAGCTGAGGTGGATGTGTTTC
